Addgene plasmid #187070: pCDNA5/FRT/TO_H2B-HaloTag7_T2A_mEGFP
Purpose: Nuclear expression of HaloTag7 in mammalian cells
Depositing lab: Kai Johnsson. Depositing organization: Max Planck Institute for Medical Research. Publication: Exchangeable HaloTag Ligands for Super-Resolution Fluorescence Microscopy. Kompa J, Bruins J, Glogger M, Wilhelm J, Frei MS, Tarnawski M, D'Este E, Heilemann M, Hiblot J, Johnsson K. J Am Chem Soc. 2023 Feb 8;145(5):3075-3083. doi: 10.1021/jacs.2c11969. Epub 2023 Jan 30. PubMed 36716211.
Backbone
  Vector backbone: pCDNA5/FR/TO
  Vector type: Mammalian Expression
  Selectable markers: Hygromycin
Growth in bacteria
  Bacterial resistance: Ampicillin, 100 μg/mL
  Growth temperature: 37°C
  Growth strain: DH5alpha
  Copy number: High Copy
Gene/Insert
  Gene/Insert name: H2B_HaloTag7 (alt names: H2B_HaloTag7; mEGFP)
  Species: H. sapiens (human)
  Cloning method: Gibson Cloning
Terms and licenses: Academic/Nonprofit Terms; Industry Terms: Not Available to Industry
How to cite: pCDNA5/FRT/TO_H2B-HaloTag7_T2A_mEGFP was a gift from Kai Johnsson (Addgene plasmid # 187070 ; http://n2t.net/addgene:187070 ; RRID:Addgene_187070)
