[The description below was written by a language model from this plasmid's Addgene catalogue record and pLannotate feature annotations shown in this document.]
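Description:
pCDNA5/FRT/TO_H2B-HaloTag7_T2A_mEGFP is a 7.2 kb mammalian expression plasmid built on the pcDNA5/FRT/TO backbone. It is propagated in E. coli through a high-copy ColE1/pUC-type origin and selected with ampicillin via the β-lactamase gene. Short annotated fragments of f1 ori, lac regulatory elements, lacI and ble appear to be backbone remnants rather than functional modules.

The expression cassette is driven by the CMV immediate early enhancer and promoter. Two short tet operator-containing segments follow the promoter (annotated as PLtetO-1 and TRE3GV fragments). This corresponds to the "TO" design, in which transcription is held off by Tet repressor in cells that express it and induced with tetracycline or doxycycline. In cells lacking the repressor, the promoter acts constitutively.

The open reading frame encodes human histone H2B fused to HaloTag7, a modified bacterial dehalogenase that binds chloroalkane ligands. According to the construct name, this is followed by a T2A self-cleaving peptide and then monomeric EGFP; the T2A itself is not annotated in the feature table. The cassette ends with the bGH polyadenylation signal. H2B tethers HaloTag7 to chromatin in the nucleus, while the co-translationally separated mEGFP serves as an independent marker of expressing cells.

Downstream, an FRT site directly precedes a hygromycin resistance gene that has no annotated promoter of its own and ends in an SV40 poly(A) signal. This arrangement allows Flp-mediated integration into a host line carrying a genomic FRT site, where recombination is expected to supply the elements needed for hygromycin selection of stable isogenic lines. The stated purpose is nuclear expression of HaloTag7 in mammalian cells, and the associated work concerns exchangeable HaloTag ligands for super-resolution fluorescence microscopy.
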