Features (pLannotate 1.2.2; 23 found; start..end, strand, type, name):
     28..80      -  misc_feature   bom (fragment): basis of mobility region from pBR322
    235..614     +  enhancer       CMV enhancer: human cytomegalovirus immediate early enhancer
    615..818     +  promoter       CMV promoter: human cytomegalovirus (CMV) immediate early promoter
    820..839     +  promoter       PLtetO-1 promoter (fragment): modified phage lambda PL promoter with tet operator sites (Lutz and Bujard, 1997)
    841..860     +  promoter       PLtetO-1 promoter (fragment): modified phage lambda PL promoter with tet operator sites (Lutz and Bujard, 1997)
    868..901     +  promoter       TRE3GV promoter (fragment): 3rd-generation Tet-responsive promoter that can be activated by binding of Tet-On® 3G, optimized for retroviral and lentiviral vectors
   1043..1420    +  CDS            H2B: human histone H2B; HIST1H2BJ
   1433..2316    +  CDS            HaloTag® (fragment): modified bacterial dehalogenase that forms covalent bonds with chloroalkane derivatives
   2387..3102    +  CDS            EGFP (fragment): the original enhanced GFP (Yang et al., 1996) mammalian codon-optimized
   3153..3377    +  polyA_signal   bGH poly(A) signal: bovine growth hormone polyadenylation signal
   3381..3402    +  promoter       SV40 promoter (fragment): SV40 enhancer and early promoter
   3423..3656    +  rep_origin     f1 ori (fragment) (sequence partly withheld): f1 bacteriophage origin of replication; arrow indicates direction of (+) strand synthesis
   3661..3708    +  protein_bind   FRT: FLP-mediated recombination occurs in the 8-bp core sequence TCTAGAAA (Turan and Bode, 2011). FLP recombinase from the Saccharomyces cerevisiae 2μ plasmid
   3716..4738    +  CDS            HygR: aminoglycoside phosphotransferase from E. coli; aph(4)-Ia; confers resistance to hygromycin
   4748..4873    +  CDS            ble (fragment): BLE_KLEPN - Experimental evidence at protein level: Swiss-Prot protein existence level 1. Binding protein with a strong affinity to the bleomycin family of antibiotics. Binds to CL990; an antimitotic-antibiotic compound. From Klebsiella pneumoniae.
   4868..4989    +  polyA_signal   SV40 poly(A) signal: SV40 polyadenylation signal
   5062..5078    -  protein_bind   lac operator: The lac repressor binds to the lac operator to inhibit transcription in E. coli. This inhibition can be relieved by adding lactose or isopropyl-β-D-thiogalactopyranoside (IPTG). lac repressor encoded by lacI
   5086..5116    -  promoter       lac promoter: promoter for the E. coli lac operon
   5131..5152    -  protein_bind   CAP binding site: CAP binding activates transcription in the presence of cAMP. E. coli catabolite activator protein
   5165..5257    -  CDS            lacI (fragment): lac repressor; lacI; The lac repressor binds to the lac operator to inhibit transcription in E. coli. This inhibition can be relieved by adding lactose or isopropyl-β-D-thiogalactopyranoside (IPTG).
   5440..6028    -  rep_origin     ori: high-copy-number ColE1/pMB1/pBR322/pUC origin of replication
   6199..7059    -  CDS            AmpR: β-lactamase; bla; confers resistance to ampicillin, carbenicillin, and related antibiotics
   7060..7164    -  promoter       AmpR promoter: bla
>Addgene plasmid #187070 | pCDNA5/FRT/TO_H2B-HaloTag7_T2A_mEGFP | addgene full sequence | sequence record 376956 | Addgene NGS Result
GACGGATCGGGAGATCTCCCGATCCCCTATGGTGCACTCTCAGTACAATCTGCTCTGATGCCGCATAGTT
AAGCCAGTATCTGCTCCCTGCTTGTGTGTTGGAGGTCGCTGAGTAGTGCGCGAGCAAAATTTAAGCTACA
ACAAGGCAAGGCTTGACCGACAATTGCATGAAGAATCTGCTTAGGGTTAGGCGTTTTGCGCTGCTTCGCG
ATGTACGGGCCAGATATACGCGTTGACATTGATTATTGACTAGTTATTAATAGTAATCAATTACGGGGTC
ATTAGTTCATAGCCCATATATGGAGTTCCGCGTTACATAACTTACGGTAAATGGCCCGCCTGGCTGACCG
CCCAACGACCCCCGCCCATTGACGTCAATAATGACGTATGTTCCCATAGTAACGCCAATAGGGACTTTCC
ATTGACGTCAATGGGTGGAGTATTTACGGTAAACTGCCCACTTGGCAGTACATCAAGTGTATCATATGCC
AAGTACGCCCCCTATTGACGTCAATGACGGTAAATGGCCCGCCTGGCATTATGCCCAGTACATGACCTTA
TGGGACTTTCCTACTTGGCAGTACATCTACGTATTAGTCATCGCTATTACCATGGTGATGCGGTTTTGGC
AGTACATCAATGGGCGTGGATAGCGGTTTGACTCACGGGGATTTCCAAGTCTCCACCCCATTGACGTCAA
TGGGAGTTTGTTTTGGCACCAAAATCAACGGGACTTTCCAAAATGTCGTAACAACTCCGCCCCATTGACG
CAAATGGGCGGTAGGCGTGTACGGTGGGAGGTCTATATAAGCAGAGCTCTCCCTATCAGTGATAGAGATC
TCCCTATCAGTGATAGAGATCGTCGACGAGCTCGTTTAGTGAACCGTCAGATCGCCTGGAGACGCCATCC
ACGCTGTTTTGACCTCCATAGAAGACACCGGGACCGATCCAGCCTCCGGACTCTAGCGTTTAAACTTAAG
CTTGGTACCGAGCTCGGATCCACTAGTCCAGTGTGGTGGAATTCTGCAGATATCCAGCAACCATGCCAGA
GCCAGCGAAGTCTGCTCCCGCCCCGAAAAAGGGCTCCAAGAAGGCGGTGACTAAGGCGCAGAAGAAAGGC
GGCAAGAAGCGCAAGCGCAGCCGCAAGGAGAGCTATTCCATCTATGTGTACAAGGTTCTGAAGCAGGTCC
ACCCTGACACCGGCATTTCGTCCAAGGCCATGGGCATCATGAATTCGTTTGTGAACGACATTTTCGAGCG
CATCGCAGGTGAGGCTTCCCGCCTGGCGCATTACAACAAGCGCTCGACCATCACCTCCAGGGAGATCCAG
ACGGCCGTGCGCCTGCTGCTGCCTGGGGAGTTGGCCAAGCACGCCGTGTCCGAGGGTACTAAGGCCATCA
CCAAGTACACCAGCGCTAAGGCTAGCGGATCCGAAATCGGTACTGGCTTTCCATTCGACCCCCATTATGT
GGAAGTCCTGGGCGAGCGCATGCACTACGTCGATGTTGGTCCGCGCGATGGCACCCCTGTGCTGTTCCTG
CACGGTAACCCGACCTCCTCCTACGTGTGGCGCAACATCATCCCGCATGTTGCACCGACCCATCGCTGCA
TTGCTCCAGACCTGATCGGTATGGGCAAATCCGACAAACCAGACCTGGGTTATTTCTTCGACGACCACGT
CCGCTTCATGGATGCCTTCATCGAAGCCCTGGGTCTGGAAGAGGTCGTCCTGGTCATTCACGACTGGGGC
TCCGCTCTGGGTTTCCACTGGGCCAAGCGCAATCCAGAGCGCGTCAAAGGTATTGCATTTATGGAGTTCA
TCCGCCCTATCCCGACCTGGGACGAATGGCCAGAATTTGCCCGCGAGACCTTCCAGGCCTTCCGCACCAC
CGACGTCGGCCGCAAGCTGATCATCGATCAGAACGTTTTTATCGAGGGTACGCTGCCGATGGGTGTCGTC
CGCCCGCTGACTGAAGTCGAGATGGACCATTACCGCGAGCCGTTCCTGAATCCTGTTGACCGCGAGCCAC
TGTGGCGCTTCCCAAACGAGCTGCCAATCGCCGGTGAGCCAGCGAACATCGTCGCGCTGGTCGAAGAATA
CATGGACTGGCTGCACCAGTCCCCTGTCCCGAAGCTGCTGTTCTGGGGCACCCCAGGCGTTCTGATCCCA
CCGGCCGAAGCCGCTCGCCTGGCCAAAAGCCTGCCTAACTGCAAGGCTGTGGACATCGGCCCGGGTCTGA
ATCTGCTGCAAGAAGACAACCCGGACCTGATCGGCAGCGAGATCGCGCGCTGGCTGTCTACTCTGGAGAT
TTCCGGTGGCCGCGGCAGTGGAGAGGGCAGAGGAAGTCTGCTAACATGCGGTGACGTCGAGGAGAATCCT
GGCCCAGTGAGCAAGGGCGAGGAGCTGTTCACCGGGGTGGTGCCCATCCTGGTCGAGCTGGACGGCGACG
TAAACGGCCACAAGTTCAGCGTGTCCGGCGAGGGCGAGGGCGATGCCACCTACGGCAAGCTGACCCTGAA
GTTCATCTGCACCACCGGCAAGCTGCCCGTGCCCTGGCCCACCCTCGTGACCACCCTGACCTACGGCGTG
CAGTGCTTCAGCCGCTACCCCGACCACATGAAGCAGCACGACTTCTTCAAGTCCGCCATGCCCGAAGGCT
ACGTCCAGGAGCGCACCATCTTCTTCAAGGACGACGGCAACTACAAGACCCGCGCCGAGGTGAAGTTCGA
GGGCGACACCCTGGTGAACCGCATCGAGCTGAAGGGCATCGACTTCAAGGAGGACGGCAACATCCTGGGG
CACAAGCTGGAGTACAACTACAACAGCCACAACGTCTATATCATGGCCGACAAGCAGAAGAACGGCATCA
AGGTGAACTTCAAGATCCGCCACAACATCGAGGACGGCAGCGTGCAGCTCGCCGACCACTACCAGCAGAA
CACCCCCATCGGCGACGGCCCCGTGCTGCTGCCCGACAACCACTACCTGAGCACCCAGTCCGCCCTGAGC
AAAGACCCCAACGAGAAGCGCGATCACATGGTCCTGCTGGAGTTCGTGACCGCCGCCGGGATCACTCTCG
GCATGGACGAGCTGTACAAGTAGTAACCGCTCGAGTCTAGAGGGCCCGTTTAAACCCGCTGATCAGCCTC
GACTGTGCCTTCTAGTTGCCAGCCATCTGTTGTTTGCCCCTCCCCCGTGCCTTCCTTGACCCTGGAAGGT
GCCACTCCCACTGTCCTTTCCTAATAAAATGAGGAAATTGCATCGCATTGTCTGAGTAGGTGTCATTCTA
TTCTGGGGGGTGGGGTGGGGCAGGACAGCAAGGGGGAGGATTGGGAAGACAATAGCAGGCATGCTGGGGA
TGCGGTGGGCTCTATGGCTTCTGAGGCGGAAAGAACCAGCTGGGGCTCTAGGGGGTATCCCC
[124 nt withheld, positions 3423-3546]
C
[91 nt withheld, positions 3548-3638]
AGGGTGATGGTTCACGTACCTAGAAGTTCCTATTCCGAAGTTCCTATTCTCTAGAAAGTATAGGAACTTC
CTTGGCCAAAAAGCCTGAACTCACCGCGACGTCTGTCGAGAAGTTTCTGATCGAAAAGTTCGACAGCGTC
TCCGACCTGATGCAGCTCTCGGAGGGCGAAGAATCTCGTGCTTTCAGCTTCGATGTAGGAGGGCGTGGAT
ATGTCCTGCGGGTAAATAGCTGCGCCGATGGTTTCTACAAAGATCGTTATGTTTATCGGCACTTTGCATC
GGCCGCGCTCCCGATTCCGGAAGTGCTTGACATTGGGGAATTCAGCGAGAGCCTGACCTATTGCATCTCC
CGCCGTGCACAGGGTGTCACGTTGCAAGACCTGCCTGAAACCGAACTGCCCGCTGTTCTGCAGCCGGTCG
CGGAGGCCATGGATGCGATCGCTGCGGCCGATCTTAGCCAGACGAGCGGGTTCGGCCCATTCGGACCGCA
AGGAATCGGTCAATACACTACATGGCGTGATTTCATATGCGCGATTGCTGATCCCCATGTGTATCACTGG
CAAACTGTGATGGACGACACCGTCAGTGCGTCCGTCGCGCAGGCTCTCGATGAGCTGATGCTTTGGGCCG
AGGACTGCCCCGAAGTCCGGCACCTCGTGCACGCGGATTTCGGCTCCAACAATGTCCTGACGGACAATGG
CCGCATAACAGCGGTCATTGACTGGAGCGAGGCGATGTTCGGGGATTCCCAATACGAGGTCGCCAACATC
TTCTTCTGGAGGCCGTGGTTGGCTTGTATGGAGCAGCAGACGCGCTACTTCGAGCGGAGGCATCCGGAGC
TTGCAGGATCGCCGCGGCTCCGGGCGTATATGCTCCGCATTGGTCTTGACCAACTCTATCAGAGCTTGGT
TGACGGCAATTTCGATGATGCAGCTTGGGCGCAGGGTCGATGCGACGCAATCGTCCGATCCGGAGCCGGG
ACTGTCGGGCGTACACAAATCGCCCGCAGAAGCGCGGCCGTCTGGACCGATGGCTGTGTAGAAGTACTCG
CCGATAGTGGAAACCGACGCCCCAGCACTCGTCCGAGGGCAAAGGAATAGCACGTACTACGAGATTTCGA
TTCCACCGCCGCCTTCTATGAAAGGTTGGGCTTCGGAATCGTTTTCCGGGACGCCGGCTGGATGATCCTC
CAGCGCGGGGATCTCATGCTGGAGTTCTTCGCCCACCCCAACTTGTTTATTGCAGCTTATAATGGTTACA
AATAAAGCAATAGCATCACAAATTTCACAAATAAAGCATTTTTTTCACTGCATTCTAGTTGTGGTTTGTC
CAAACTCATCAATGTATCTTATCATGTCTGTATACCGTCGACCTCTAGCTAGAGCTTGGCGTAATCATGG
TCATAGCTGTTTCCTGTGTGAAATTGTTATCCGCTCACAATTCCACACAACATACGAGCCGGAAGCATAA
AGTGTAAAGCCTGGGGTGCCTAATGAGTGAGCTAACTCACATTAATTGCGTTGCGCTCACTGCCCGCTTT
CCAGTCGGGAAACCTGTCGTGCCAGCTGCATTAATGAATCGGCCAACGCGCGGGGAGAGGCGGTTTGCGT
ATTGGGCGCTCTTCCGCTTCCTCGCTCACTGACTCGCTGCGCTCGGTCGTTCGGCTGCGGCGAGCGGTAT
CAGCTCACTCAAAGGCGGTAATACGGTTATCCACAGAATCAGGGGATAACGCAGGAAAGAACATGTGAGC
AAAAGGCCAGCAAAAGGCCAGGAACCGTAAAAAGGCCGCGTTGCTGGCGTTTTTCCATAGGCTCCGCCCC
CCTGACGAGCATCACAAAAATCGACGCTCAAGTCAGAGGTGGCGAAACCCGACAGGACTATAAAGATACC
AGGCGTTTCCCCCTGGAAGCTCCCTCGTGCGCTCTCCTGTTCCGACCCTGCCGCTTACCGGATACCTGTC
CGCCTTTCTCCCTTCGGGAAGCGTGGCGCTTTCTCATAGCTCACGCTGTAGGTATCTCAGTTCGGTGTAG
GTCGTTCGCTCCAAGCTGGGCTGTGTGCACGAACCCCCCGTTCAGCCCGACCGCTGCGCCTTATCCGGTA
ACTATCGTCTTGAGTCCAACCCGGTAAGACACGACTTATCGCCACTGGCAGCAGCCACTGGTAACAGGAT
TAGCAGAGCGAGGTATGTAGGCGGTGCTACAGAGTTCTTGAAGTGGTGGCCTAACTACGGCTACACTAGA
AGAACAGTATTTGGTATCTGCGCTCTGCTGAAGCCAGTTACCTTCGGAAAAAGAGTTGGTAGCTCTTGAT
CCGGCAAACAAACCACCGCTGGTAGCGGTGGTTTTTTTGTTTGCAAGCAGCAGATTACGCGCAGAAAAAA
AGGATCTCAAGAAGATCCTTTGATCTTTTCTACGGGGTCTGACGCTCAGTGGAACGAAAACTCACGTTAA
GGGATTTTGGTCATGAGATTATCAAAAAGGATCTTCACCTAGATCCTTTTAAATTAAAAATGAAGTTTTA
AATCAATCTAAAGTATATATGAGTAAACTTGGTCTGACAGTTACCAATGCTTAATCAGTGAGGCACCTAT
CTCAGCGATCTGTCTATTTCGTTCATCCATAGTTGCCTGACTCCCCGTCGTGTAGATAACTACGATACGG
GAGGGCTTACCATCTGGCCCCAGTGCTGCAATGATACCGCGAGACCCACGCTCACCGGCTCCAGATTTAT
CAGCAATAAACCAGCCAGCCGGAAGGGCCGAGCGCAGAAGTGGTCCTGCAACTTTATCCGCCTCCATCCA
GTCTATTAATTGTTGCCGGGAAGCTAGAGTAAGTAGTTCGCCAGTTAATAGTTTGCGCAACGTTGTTGCC
ATTGCTACAGGCATCGTGGTGTCACGCTCGTCGTTTGGTATGGCTTCATTCAGCTCCGGTTCCCAACGAT
CAAGGCGAGTTACATGATCCCCCATGTTGTGCAAAAAAGCGGTTAGCTCCTTCGGTCCTCCGATCGTTGT
CAGAAGTAAGTTGGCCGCAGTGTTATCACTCATGGTTATGGCAGCACTGCATAATTCTCTTACTGTCATG
CCATCCGTAAGATGCTTTTCTGTGACTGGTGAGTACTCAACCAAGTCATTCTGAGAATAGTGTATGCGGC
GACCGAGTTGCTCTTGCCCGGCGTCAATACGGGATAATACCGCGCCACATAGCAGAACTTTAAAAGTGCT
CATCATTGGAAAACGTTCTTCGGGGCGAAAACTCTCAAGGATCTTACCGCTGTTGAGATCCAGTTCGATG
TAACCCACTCGTGCACCCAACTGATCTTCAGCATCTTTTACTTTCACCAGCGTTTCTGGGTGAGCAAAAA
CAGGAAGGCAAAATGCCGCAAAAAAGGGAATAAGGGCGACACGGAAATGTTGAATACTCATACTCTTCCT
TTTTCAATATTATTGAAGCATTTATCAGGGTTATTGTCTCATGAGCGGATACATATTTGAATGTATTTAG
AAAAATAAACAAATAGGGGTTCCGCGCACATTTCCCCGAAAAGTGCCACCTGACGTC
